Addgene plasmid #66438: MRGPRG-Tango
Purpose: Expression of G protein-coupled receptors for PRESTO-Tango: parallel receptorome expression and screening via transcriptional output, with transcriptional activation following arrestin translocation
Depositing lab: Bryan Roth. Depositing organization: University of North Carolina at Chapel Hill. Publication: PRESTO-Tango as an open-source resource for interrogation of the druggable human GPCRome. Kroeze WK, Sassano MF, Huang XP, Lansu K, McCorvy JD, Giguere PM, Sciaky N, Roth BL. Nat Struct Mol Biol. 2015 May;22(5):362-9. doi: 10.1038/nsmb.3014. Epub 2015 Apr 20. PubMed 25895059.
Backbone
  Vector backbone: empty Tango
  Backbone size w/o insert (bp): 6632
  Vector type: Mammalian Expression
  Selectable markers: Neomycin (select with G418)
Growth in bacteria
  Bacterial resistance: Ampicillin, 100 μg/mL
  Growth temperature: 37°C
  Growth strain: DH5alpha
  Copy number: High Copy
Gene/Insert
  Gene/Insert name: MRGPRG
  Species: H. sapiens (human)
  Insert size (bp): 867
  Entrez Gene: MRGPRG (a.k.a. GPR169, MRGG)
  Promoter: CMV
  Tag / fusion protein: FLAG (N terminal on backbone)
  Cloning method: Restriction Enzyme; 5′ cloning site NotI (not destroyed); 3′ cloning site XhoI (unknown if destroyed)
  Sequencing primers: 5′ CMV-F; 3′ Tet-R
Terms and licenses: Academic/Nonprofit Terms; Industry Terms: Not Available to Industry
Depositor comments: Please note: Most of the PRESTO-Tango vectors do not contain the XhoI cut site downstream of the tTA sequence and instead carry an XbaI site. If you need to perform an XhoI digest we recommend sequencing with a forward primer at the C-terminus of tTA to determine which of the two sites is present. Suggested primer: 5-gagctccacttagacggcgagg-3. Original backbone was pcDNA3.1(+). These plasmids were generated as part of the Illuminating the Druggable Genome (IDG) program sponsored by the NIH Common Fund. The goal of this program is to identify, gather, and distribute information and resources for proteins that currently are not well-studied yet belong to commonly drug-targeted protein families: protein kinases, non-olfactory G-protein coupled receptors (GPCRs), and ion channels. The IDG program is designed to develop fundamental research tools for understudied proteins, elucidate their function, and disseminate the IDG-related resources and data to the greater scientific community.
How to cite: MRGPRG-Tango was a gift from Bryan Roth (Addgene plasmid # 66438 ; http://n2t.net/addgene:66438 ; RRID:Addgene_66438)
