[The description below was written by a language model from this plasmid's Addgene catalogue record.]
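Description:
MRGPRG-Tango is a mammalian expression plasmid from the PRESTO-Tango collection, built on an "empty Tango" backbone of about 6.6 kb that was itself derived from pcDNA3.1(+). It is maintained as a high-copy plasmid in E. coli under ampicillin selection, and it carries a neomycin resistance marker so that transfected mammalian cells can be selected with G418. The insert is the human MRGPRG coding sequence (also known as GPR169 or MRGG), 867 bp in length, encoding a member of the MAS-related G protein-coupled receptor family. It is expressed from the CMV promoter and was cloned by restriction digestion with NotI at the 5′ end. The backbone supplies an N-terminal FLAG tag, which allows the receptor to be detected.

The depositor notes place a tTA (tetracycline transactivator) sequence downstream of the receptor, consistent with the stated purpose of the series: reading out GPCR activation as transcriptional output after arrestin translocation. In the general Tango design, arrestin recruitment to the activated receptor leads to release of the fused transactivator, which then drives a reporter gene. The record itself does not list the linker, the protease cleavage site or any other C-terminal modules. The 3′ cloning site is recorded as XhoI, but the depositor cautions that most vectors in the series carry XbaI instead of XhoI downstream of tTA, so the site present in this plasmid is uncertain. The construct was produced under a programme that develops tools for understudied druggable proteins. It is intended for parallel ligand screening across the GPCRome, including for poorly characterised receptors such as MRGPRG.
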