>Addgene plasmid #66438 | MRGPRG-Tango | depositor partial sequence | sequence record 113489 | empty Tango
GACGGATCGGGAGATCTCCCGATCCCCTATGGTGCACTCTCAGTACAATCTGCTCTGATGCCGCATAGTT
AAGCCAGTATCTGCTCCCTGCTTGTGTGTTGGAGGTCGCTGAGTAGTGCGCGAGCAAAATTTAAGCTACA
ACAAGGCAAGGCTTGACCGACAATTGCATGAAGAATCTGCTTAGGGTTAGGCGTTTTGCGCTGCTTCGCG
ATGTACGGGCCAGATATACGCGTTGACATTGATTATTGACTAGTTATTAATAGTAATCAATTACGGGGTC
ATTAGTTCATAGCCCATATATGGAGTTCCGCGTTACATAACTTACGGTAAATGGCCCGCCTGGCTGACCG
CCCAACGACCCCCGCCCATTGACGTCAATAATGACGTATGTTCCCATAGTAACGCCAATAGGGACTTTCC
ATTGACGTCAATGGGTGGAGTATTTACGGTAAACTGCCCACTTGGCAGTACATCAAGTGTATCATATGCC
AAGTACGCCCCCTATTGACGTCAATGACGGTAAATGGCCCGCCTGGCATTATGCCCAGTACATGACCTTA
TGGGACTTTCCTACTTGGCAGTACATCTACGTATTAGTCATCGCTATTACCATGGTGATGCGGTTTTGGC
AGTACATCAATGGGCGTGGATAGCGGTTTGACTCACGGGGATTTCCAAGTCTCCACCCCATTGACGTCAA
TGGGAGTTTGTTTTGGCACCAAAATCAACGGGACTTTCCAAAATGTCGTAACAACTCCGCCCCATTGACG
CAAATGGGCGGTAGGCGTGTACGGTGGGAGGTCTATATAAGCAGAGCTCTCTGGCTAACTAGAGAACCCA
CTGCTTACTGGCTTATCGAAATTAATACGACTCACTATAGGGAGACCCAAGCTGGCTAGCGTTTAAACTT
AAGCTTGGTACCGAGCTCGGATCCACTAGTCCAGTGTGGTGGAATTCTGCAGATATCCAGCACAGTGGCG
GCCGCGCCACCATGAAGACGATCATCGCCCTGAGCTACATCTTCTGCCTGGTATTCGCCGACTACAAGGA
CGATGATGACGCCAGCATCGATACCGGTGGACGCACCCCACCCAGCCTGGGTCCCCAAGATGAGTCCTGC
ACCACCGCCAGCTCCTCCCTGGCCAAGGACACTTCATCGACCGGTGAGAACCTGTACTTCCAGCTAAGAT
TAGATAAAAGTAAAGTGATTAACAGCGCATTAGAGCTGCTTAATGAGGTCGGAATCGAAGGTTTAACAAC
CCGTAAACTCGCCCAGAAGCTAGGTGTAGAGCAGCCTACATTGTATTGGCATGTAAAAAATAAGCGGGCT
TTGCTCGACGCCTTAGCCATTGAGATGTTAGATAGGCACCATACTCACTTTTGCCCTTTAGAAGGGGAAA
GCTGGCAAGATTTTTTACGTAATAACGCTAAAAGTTTTAGATGTGCTTTACTAAGTCATCGCGATGGAGC
AAAAGTACATTTAGGTACACGGCCTACAGAAAAACAGTATGAAACTCTCGAAAATCAATTAGCCTTTTTA
TGCCAACAAGGTTTTTCACTAGAGAATGCATTATATGCACTCAGCGCTGTGGGGCATTTTACTTTAGGTT
GCGTATTGGAAGATCAAGAGCATCAAGTCGCTAAAGAAGAAAGGGAAACACCTACTACTGATAGTATGCC
GCCATTATTACGACAAGCTATCGAATTATTTGATCACCAAGGTGCAGAGCCAGCCTTCTTATTCGGCCTT
GAATTGATCATATGCGGATTAGAAAAACAACTTAAATGTGAAAGTGGGTCCGCGTACAGCCGCGCGCGTA
CGAAAAACAATTACGGGTCTACCATCGAGGGCCTGCTCGATCTCCCGGACGACGACGCCCCCGAAGAGGC
GGGGCTGGCGGCTCCGCGCCTGTCCTTTCTCCCCGCGGGACACACGCGCAGACTGTCGACGGCCCCCCCG
ACCGATGTCAGCCTGGGGGACGAGCTCCACTTAGACGGCGAGGACGTGGCGATGGCGCATGCCGACGCGC
TAGACGATTTCGATCTGGACATGTTGGGGGACGGGGATTCCCCGGGTCCGGGATTTACCCCCCACGACTC
CGCCCCCTACGGCGCTCTGGATATGGCCGACTTCGAGTTTGAGCAGATGTTTACCGATGCCCTTGGAATT
GACGAGTACGGTGGGTAGCTCGAGTCTAGAGGGCCCGTTTAAACCCGCTGATCAGCCTCGACTGTGCCTT
CTAGTTGCCAGCCATCTGTTGTTTGCCCCTCCCCCGTGCCTTCCTTGACCCTGGAAGGTGCCACTCCCAC
TGTCCTTTCCTAATAAAATGAGGAAATTGCATCGCATTGTCTGAGTAGGTGTCATTCTATTCTGGGGGGT
GGGGTGGGGCAGGACAGCAAGGGGGAGGATTGGGAAGACAATAGCAGGCATGCTGGGGATGCGGTGGGCT
CTATGGCTTCTGAGGCGGAAAGAACCAGCTGGGGCTCTAGGGGGTATCCCC
[124 nt withheld, positions 2502-2625]
C
[91 nt withheld, positions 2627-2717]
A
[49 nt withheld, positions 2719-2767]
CCTTTGACGTTGGAGTCCACGTTCTTT
[37 nt withheld, positions 2795-2831]
ACCCTATCTCGGTCTATTCTTTTGATTTATAAGGGATTTTGCCGATTTCGGCCTATTGGTTAAAAAATGA
GCTGATTTAACAAAAATTTAACGCGAATTAATTCTGTGGAATGTGTGTCAGTTAGGGTGTGGAAAGTCCC
CAGGCTCCCCAGCAGGCAGAAGTATGCAAAGCATGCATCTCAATTAGTCAGCAACCAGGTGTGGAAAGTC
CCCAGGCTCCCCAGCAGGCAGAAGTATGCAAAGCATGCATCTCAATTAGTCAGCAACCATAGTCCCGCCC
CTAACTCCGCCCATCCCGCCCCTAACTCCGCCCAGTTCCGCCCATTCTCCGCCCCATGGCTGACTAATTT
TTTTTATTTATGCAGAGGCCGAGGCCGCCTCTGCCTCTGAGCTATTCCAGAAGTAGTGAGGAGGCTTTTT
TGGAGGCCTAGGCTTTTGCAAAAAGCTCCCGGGAGCTTGTATATCCATTTTCGGATCTGATCAAGAGACA
GGATGAGGATCGTTTCGCATGATTGAACAAGATGGATTGCACGCAGGTTCTCCGGCCGCTTGGGTGGAGA
GGCTATTCGGCTATGACTGGGCACAACAGACAATCGGCTGCTCTGATGCCGCCGTGTTCCGGCTGTCAGC
GCAGGGGCGCCCGGTTCTTTTTGTCAAGACCGACCTGTCCGGTGCCCTGAATGAACTGCAGGACGAGGCA
GCGCGGCTATCGTGGCTGGCCACGACGGGCGTTCCTTGCGCAGCTGTGCTCGACGTTGTCACTGAAGCGG
GAAGGGACTGGCTGCTATTGGGCGAAGTGCCGGGGCAGGATCTCCTGTCATCTCACCTTGCTCCTGCCGA
GAAAGTATCCATCATGGCTGATGCAATGCGGCGGCTGCATACGCTTGATCCGGCTACCTGCCCATTCGAC
CACCAAGCGAAACATCGCATCGAGCGAGCACGTACTCGGATGGAAGCCGGTCTTGTCGATCAGGATGATC
TGGACGAAGAGCATCAGGGGCTCGCGCCAGCCGAACTGTTCGCCAGGCTCAAGGCGCGCATGCCCGACGG
CGAGGATCTCGTCGTGACCCATGGCGATGCCTGCTTGCCGAATATCATGGTGGAAAATGGCCGCTTTTCT
GGATTCATCGACTGTGGCCGGCTGGGTGTGGCGGACCGCTATCAGGACATAGCGTTGGCTACCCGTGATA
TTGCTGAAGAGCTTGGCGGCGAATGGGCTGACCGCTTCCTCGTGCTTTACGGTATCGCCGCTCCCGATTC
GCAGCGCATCGCCTTCTATCGCCTTCTTGACGAGTTCTTCTGAGCGGGACTCTGGGGTTCGAAATGACCG
ACCAAGCGACGCCCAACCTGCCATCACGAGATTTCGATTCCACCGCCGCCTTCTATGAAAGGTTGGGCTT
CGGAATCGTTTTCCGGGACGCCGGCTGGATGATCCTCCAGCGCGGGGATCTCATGCTGGAGTTCTTCGCC
CACCCCAACTTGTTTATTGCAGCTTATAATGGTTACAAATAAAGCAATAGCATCACAAATTTCACAAATA
AAGCATTTTTTTCACTGCATTCTAGTTGTGGTTTGTCCAAACTCATCAATGTATCTTATCATGTCTGTAT
ACCGTCGACCTCTAGCTAGAGCTTGGCGTAATCATGGTCATAGCTGTTTCCTGTGTGAAATTGTTATCCG
CTCACAATTCCACACAACATACGAGCCGGAAGCATAAAGTGTAAAGCCTGGGGTGCCTAATGAGTGAGCT
AACTCACATTAATTGCGTTGCGCTCACTGCCCGCTTTCCAGTCGGGAAACCTGTCGTGCCAGCTGCATTA
ATGAATCGGCCAACGCGCGGGGAGAGGCGGTTTGCGTATTGGGCGCTCTTCCGCTTCCTCGCTCACTGAC
TCGCTGCGCTCGGTCGTTCGGCTGCGGCGAGCGGTATCAGCTCACTCAAAGGCGGTAATACGGTTATCCA
CAGAATCAGGGGATAACGCAGGAAAGAACATGTGAGCAAAAGGCCAGCAAAAGGCCAGGAACCGTAAAAA
GGCCGCGTTGCTGGCGTTTTTCCATAGGCTCCGCCCCCCTGACGAGCATCACAAAAATCGACGCTCAAGT
CAGAGGTGGCGAAACCCGACAGGACTATAAAGATACCAGGCGTTTCCCCCTGGAAGCTCCCTCGTGCGCT
CTCCTGTTCCGACCCTGCCGCTTACCGGATACCTGTCCGCCTTTCTCCCTTCGGGAAGCGTGGCGCTTTC
TCATAGCTCACGCTGTAGGTATCTCAGTTCGGTGTAGGTCGTTCGCTCCAAGCTGGGCTGTGTGCACGAA
CCCCCCGTTCAGCCCGACCGCTGCGCCTTATCCGGTAACTATCGTCTTGAGTCCAACCCGGTAAGACACG
ACTTATCGCCACTGGCAGCAGCCACTGGTAACAGGATTAGCAGAGCGAGGTATGTAGGCGGTGCTACAGA
GTTCTTGAAGTGGTGGCCTAACTACGGCTACACTAGAAGAACAGTATTTGGTATCTGCGCTCTGCTGAAG
CCAGTTACCTTCGGAAAAAGAGTTGGTAGCTCTTGATCCGGCAAACAAACCACCGCTGGTAGCGGTTTTT
TTGTTTGCAAGCAGCAGATTACGCGCAGAAAAAAAGGATCTCAAGAAGATCCTTTGATCTTTTCTACGGG
GTCTGACGCTCAGTGGAACGAAAACTCACGTTAAGGGATTTTGGTCATGAGATTATCAAAAAGGATCTTC
ACCTAGATCCTTTTAAATTAAAAATGAAGTTTTAAATCAATCTAAAGTATATATGAGTAAACTTGGTCTG
ACAGTTACCAATGCTTAATCAGTGAGGCACCTATCTCAGCGATCTGTCTATTTCGTTCATCCATAGTTGC
CTGACTCCCCGTCGTGTAGATAACTACGATACGGGAGGGCTTACCATCTGGCCCCAGTGCTGCAATGATA
CCGCGAGACCCACGCTCACCGGCTCCAGATTTATCAGCAATAAACCAGCCAGCCGGAAGGGCCGAGCGCA
GAAGTGGTCCTGCAACTTTATCCGCCTCCATCCAGTCTATTAATTGTTGCCGGGAAGCTAGAGTAAGTAG
TTCGCCAGTTAATAGTTTGCGCAACGTTGTTGCCATTGCTACAGGCATCGTGGTGTCACGCTCGTCGTTT
GGTATGGCTTCATTCAGCTCCGGTTCCCAACGATCAAGGCGAGTTACATGATCCCCCATGTTGTGCAAAA
AAGCGGTTAGCTCCTTCGGTCCTCCGATCGTTGTCAGAAGTAAGTTGGCCGCAGTGTTATCACTCATGGT
TATGGCAGCACTGCATAATTCTCTTACTGTCATGCCATCCGTAAGATGCTTTTCTGTGACTGGTGAGTAC
TCAACCAAGTCATTCTGAGAATAGTGTATGCGGCGACCGAGTTGCTCTTGCCCGGCGTCAATACGGGATA
ATACCGCGCCACATAGCAGAACTTTAAAAGTGCTCATCATTGGAAAACGTTCTTCGGGGCGAAAACTCTC
AAGGATCTTACCGCTGTTGAGATCCAGTTCGATGTAACCCACTCGTGCACCCAACTGATCTTCAGCATCT
TTTACTTTCACCAGCGTTTCTGGGTGAGCAAAAACAGGAAGGCAAAATGCCGCAAAAAAGGGAATAAGGG
CGACACGGAAATGTTGAATACTCATACTCTTCCTTTTTCAATATTATTGAAGCATTTATCAGGGTTATTG
TCTCATGAGCGGATACATATTTGAATGTATTTAGAAAAATAAACAAATAGGGGTTCCGCGCACATTTCCC
CGAAAAGTGCCACCTGACGTC
