>Addgene plasmid #66438 | MRGPRG-Tango | depositor partial sequence | sequence record 113490 | MRGPRG
ATGTTCGGCCTTTTCGGCCTGTGGCGCACGTTCGATAGCGTAGTGTTTTATCTCACTTTGATTGTTGGCC
TCGGCGGCCCTGTGGGCAACGGCCTGGTACTGTGGAACCTCGGTTTCAGAATAAAAAAAGGTCCATTCAG
CATTTACCTTCTGCATCTGGCCGCCGCTGATTTCCTTTTCCTCAGTTGCCGGGTAGGCTTTAGCGTGGCT
CAGGCAGCCCTTGGAGCGCAGGATACACTGTACTTCGTGCTCACGTTCTTGTGGTTTGCTGTGGGCCTTT
GGCTGCTGGCCGCCTTTTCAGTTGAACGGTGTCTCTCCGATCTGTTCCCAGCCTGCTACCAGGGTTGTCG
GCCTCGCCACGCCAGCGCCGTGCTCTGTGCGCTGGTCTGGACCCCAACTCTGCCCGCAGTTCCACTGCCC
GCTAATGCCTGCGGTCTGCTTCGCAACTCAGCATGCCCACTGGTTTGTCCTCGCTACCACGTGGCCTCTG
TGACATGGTTTCTGGTGTTGGCCCGGGTTGCCTGGACCGCCGGCGTGGTTCTGTTTGTGTGGGTCACCTG
TTGTAGCACGCGACCCCGCCCCCGGCTGTACGGAATAGTTCTTGGTGCCCTTCTGTTGTTGTTTTTTTGT
GGGCTGCCCTCTGTGTTCTACTGGAGCCTTCAGCCTCTGTTGAACTTCCTGCTGCCTGTTTTCTCCCCAC
TCGCCACCCTGCTCGCATGTGTGAACTCTAGCAGCAAACCCTTGATATATTCCGGGCTGGGCCGGCAACC
TGGTAAGCGCGAGCCGCTTCGGTCTGTCTTGCGCAGGGCACTGGGTGAGGGAGCAGAACTCGGCGCTAGA
GGGCAGTCTCTTCCCATGGGATTGCTG
