>Addgene plasmid #66438 | MRGPRG-Tango | addgene partial sequence | sequence record 120418 | CMV-F 5'-CGCAAATGGGCGGTAGGCGTG-3'
GCTCTCTGGCTAACTAGAGAACCCACTGCTTACTGGCTTATCGAAATTAATACGACTCACTATAGGGAGA
CCCAAGCTGGCTAGCGTTTAAACTTAAGCTTGGTACCGAGCTCGGATCCACTAGTCCAGTGTGGTGGAAT
TCTGCAGATATCCAGCACAGTGGCGGCCGCGCCACCATGAAGACGATCATCGCCCTGAGCTACATCTTCT
GCCTGGTATTCGCCGACTACAAGGACGATGATGACGCCAGCATCGATATGTTCGGCCTTTTCGGCCTGTG
GCGCACGTTCGATAGCGTAGTGTTTTATCTCACTTTGATTGTTGGCCTCGGCGGCCCTGTGGGCAACGGC
CTGGTACTGTGGAACCTCGGTTTCAGAATAAAAAAAGGTCCATTCAGCATTTACCTTCTGCATCTGGCCG
CCGCTGATTTCCTTTTCCTCAGTTGCCGGGTAGGCTTTAGCGTGGCTCAGGCAGCCCTTGGAGCGCAGGA
TACACTGTACTTCGTGCTCACGTTCTTGTGGTTTGCTGTGGGCCTTTGGCTGCTGGCCGCCTTTTCAGTT
GAACGGTGTCTCTCCGATCTGTTCCCAGCCTGCTACCAGGGTTGTCGGCCTCGCCACGCCAGCGCCGTGC
TCTGTGCGCTGGTCTGGACCCCAACTCTGCCCGCAGTTCCACTGCCCGCTAATGCCTGCGGTCTGCTTCG
CAACTCAGCATGCCCACTGGTTTGTCCTCGCTACCACGTGGCCTCTGTGACATGGTTTCTGGTGTTGGCC
CGGGTTGCCTGGACCGCCGGCGTGGTTCTGTTTGTGTGGGTCACCTGTTGTAGCACGCGACCCCGCCCCC
GGCTGTACGGAATAGTTCTTGGTGCCCTTCTGTTGTTGTTTTTTTGTGGGCTGCCCTCTGTGTTCTAC
