>Addgene plasmid #66438 | MRGPRG-Tango | addgene partial sequence | sequence record 120420 | Tet-R 5'-GGCGAGTTTACGGGTTGTTA-3'
GCTCTAATGCGCTGTTAATCACTTTACTTTTATCTAATCTTAGCTGGAAGTACAGGTTCTCACCGGTCGA
TGAAGTGTCCTTGGCCAGGGAGGAGCTGGCGGTGGTGCAGGACTCATCTTGGGGACCCAGGCTGGGTGGG
GTGCGTCCACCGGTATCGATCAGCAATCCCATGGGAAGAGACTGCCCTCTAGCGCCGAGTTCTGCTCCCT
CACCCAGTGCCCTGCGCAAGACAGACCGAAGCGGCTCGCGCTTACCAGGTTGCCGGCCCAGCCCGGAATA
TATCAAGGGTTTGCTGCTAGAGTTCACACATGCGAGCAGGGTGGCGAGTGGGGAGAAAACAGGCAGCAGG
AAGTTCAACAGAGGCTGAAGGCTCCAGTAGAACACAGAGGGCAGCCCACAAAAAAACAACAACAGAAGGG
CACCAAGAACTATTCCGTACAGCCGGGGGCGGGGTCGCGTGCTACAACAGGTGACCCACACAAACAGAAC
CACGCCGGCGGTCCAGGCAACCCGGGCCAACACCAGAAACCATGTCACAGAGGCCACGTGGTAGCGAGGA
CAAACCAGTGGGCATGCTGAGTTGCGAAGCAGACCGCAGGCATTAGCGGGCAGTGGAACTGCGGGCAGAG
TTGGGGTCCAGACCAGCGCACAGAGCACGGCGCTGGCGTGGCGAGGCCGACAACCCTGGTAGCAGGCTGG
GAACAGATCGGAGAGACACCGTTCAACTGAAAAGGCGGCCAGCAGCCAAAGGCCCACAGCAAACCACAAG
AACGTGAGCACGAAGTACAGTGTATCCTGCGCTCCAAGGGCTGCCTGAGCCACGCTAAAGCCTACCCGGC
AACTGAGGAAAAGGAAATCAGCGGCGGCCAGATGCAGAAGGTAAATGCTGAATGGACCTTTTTTTATTCT
GAAACCGAGGTTCCACAGTACCAGGCCGTTGCCCACAGGGCCGCCGAGGCCAACAATCAAAGTGAGATAA
AACACTACGCTATCGAACGTGCGCCAC
